>Addgene plasmid #70147 | pLoxP-DHFR-mCherry | addgene full sequence | sequence record 423191 | Addgene NGS Result
TCGCGCGTTTCGGTGATGACGGTGAAAACCTCTGACACATGCAGCTCCCGGAGACGGTCACAGCTTGTCT
GTAAGCGGATGCCGGGAGCAGACAAGCCCGTCAGGGCGCGTCAGCGGGTGTTGGCGGGTGTCGGGGCTGG
CTTAACTATGCGGCATCAGAGCAGATTGTACTGAGAGTGCACCATATGCGGTGTGAAATACCGCACAGAT
GCGTAAGGAGAAAATACCGCATCAGGCGCCATTCGCCATTCAGGCTGCGCAACTGTTGGGAAGGGCGATC
GGTGCGGGCCTCTTCGCTATTACGCCAGCTGGCGAAAGGGGGATGTGCTGCAAGGCGATTAAGTTGGGTA
ACGCCAGGGTTTTCCCAGTCACGACGTTGTAAAACGACGGCCAGTGAATTCGAGCTCGGTACCCATAACT
TCGTATAGCATACATTATACGAAGTTATAAGCTTCGCCAGGCTGTAAATCCCGTGAGTCGTCCTCACAAA
TCATCAAGCAGGTGTCCTCAGGGAGACTGCCTGACTGAGTTATGCTAATTCCTTTCTACTTTGGCGTGGT
CACGGGCGCGCCGGATCCTTAATTAAGTCTAGCATGTCATTCGATTTTCACCCCCCGCGTAGTTCCTGTG
TGTCATTCGTTGTCGAGACAACTCTGTCCCGCCCCGGTGCTGTTCCATATGCGTGACTTTCCCGCAATTT
TTTCAGACTTTCAGGAAAGACAGGCTCCGGAACGATCTCGTCCATGACTGGTAAATCCACGACACCGCAA
TGGCCCCCAGCACCTCTATCTCTCGTGCCAGGGGACTAACGTTGTATGCGTCTGCGTCTTGTCTTTTTGC
ATTCGCTTTCCAAAAAAGAGAGCCATCCGTTCCCCCGCACATTCAACGCCGCGAGTGCGGTTTTTGTCTT
TTTTGAGTGGTAGGACGCTTTTCATGCGCGAACTACGTGGACATTAAGTTCCATTCTCTTTTTCGACAGC
ACGAAACCTTGCATTCAAACCCGCCCGCGGAAGATCCGATCTTGCTGCTGTTCGCAGTCCCAGTAGCGTC
CTGTCGGCCGCGCCGTCTCTGTTGGTGGGCAGCCGCTACACCTGTTATCTGACTGCCGTGCGCGAAAATG
ACGCCATTTTTGGGAAAATCGGGGAACTTCATTCTTTAAAAGTATGCGGAGGTTTCCTTTTTCTTCTGTT
CGTTTCTTTTTCTCGGGTTTGATAACCGTGTTCGATGTAAGCACTTTCCGTCTCTCCTCCGTGCTTTGTT
CGACATCGAGACCAGGTGTGCAGATCCTTCGCTTGTCGATCCGGAGACGCGTGTCTCGTAGAACCTTTTC
ATTTTACCACACGGCAGTGCGGAGCACTGCTCTGAGTGCAGCAGGGACGGGTGAAGTTTCGCTTTAGTAG
TGCGTTTCTGCTCTACGGGGCGTTGTCGTGTCTGGGAAGATGCAGAAACCGGTGTGTCTGGTCGTCGCGA
TGACCCCCAAGAGGGGCATCGGCATCAACAACGGCCTCCCGTGGCCCCACTTGACCACAGATTTCAAACA
CTTTCGTCGTGTGACAAAAACGACGCCCGAAGAAGCCAGTCGCCTGAACGGGTGGCTTCCCAGGAAATTT
GCAAAGACGGGCGACTCTGGACTTCCCTCTCCATCAGTCGGCAAGAGATTCAACGCCGTTGTCATGGGAC
GGAAAAACTGGGAAAGCATGCCTCGAAAGTTTAGACCCCTCGTGGACAGATTGAACATCGTCGTTTCCTC
TTCCCTCAAAGAAGAAGACATTGCGGCGGAGAAGCCTCAAGCTGAAGGCCAGCAGCGCGTCCGAGTCTGT
GCTTCACTCCCAGCAGCTCTCAGCCTTCTGGAGGAAGAGTACAAGGATTCTGTCGACCAGATTTTTGTCG
TGGGAGGAGCGGGACTGTACGAGGCAGCGCTGTCTCTGGGCGTTGCCTCTCACCTGTACATCACGCGTGT
AGCCCGCGAGTTTCCGTGCGACGTTTTCTTCCCTGCGTTCCCCGGAGATGACATTCTTTCAAACAAATCA
ACTGCTGCGCAGGCTGCAGCTCCTGCCGAGTCTGTGTTCGTTCCCTTTTGTCCGGAGCTCGGAAGAGAGA
AGGACAATGAAGCGACGTATCGACCCATCTTCATTTCCAAGACCTTCTCAGACAACGGGGTACCCTACGA
CTTTGTGGTTCTCGAGAAGAGAAGGAAGACTGACGACGCAGCCACTGCGGAACCGAGCAACGCAATGAGC
TCCTTGACGTCCACGAGGGAGACAACTCCCGTGCACGGGTTGCAGGCTCCTTCTTCGGCCGCAGCCATTG
CCCCGGTGTTGGCGTGGATGGACGAAGAAGACCGGAAAAAACGCGAGCAAAAGGAACTGATTCGGGCCGT
TCCGCATGTTCACTTTAGAGGCCATGAAGAATTCCAGTACCTTGATCTCATTGCCGACATTATTAACAAT
GGAAGGACAATGGATGACCGAACGGGCGTTGGTGTCATCTCCAAATTCGGCTGCACTATGCGCTACTCGC
TGGATCAGGCCTTTCCACTTCTCACCACAAAGCGTGTGTTCTGGAAAGGGGTCCTCGAAGAGTTGCTGTG
GTTCATTCGCGGCGACACGAACGCAAACCATCTTTCTGAGAAGGGCGTGAAGATCTGGGACAAGAATGTG
ACACGCGAGTTCCTCGATTCGCGCAATCTCCCCCACCGAGAGGTCGGAGACATCGGCCCGGGCTACGGCT
TCCAGTGGAGACACTTCGGCGCGGCATACAAAGACATGCACACAGACTACACAGGGCAGGGCGTCGACCA
GCTGAAGAATGTGATCCAGATGCTGAGAACGAATCCAACAGATCGTCGCATGCTCATGACTGCCTGGAAT
CCTGCAGCGCTGGACGAAATGGCGCTGCCGCCTTGTCACTTGTTGTGCCAGTTCTACGTGAACGACCAGA
AGGAGCTGTCGTGCATCATGTATCAGCGGTCGTGCGATGTCGGCCTCGGCGTCCCCTTCAACATCGCTTC
CTATTCGCTTTTGACGCTCATGGTTGCACACGTCTGCAACCTAAAACCTAAGGAGTTCATTCACTTCATG
GGGAACACGCATGTCTACACGAACCATGTCGAGGCTTTAAAAGAGCAGCTGCGGAGAGAACCGAGACCGT
TCCCCATTGTGAACATCCTCAACAAGGAACGCATCAAGGAAATCGACGATTTCACCGCCGAGGATTTTGA
GGTCGTGGGCTACGTCCCGCACGGACGAATCCAGATGGAGATGGCTGTCGGTGGAGGTGCTAGCATGGCC
ATCATCAAGGAGTTCATGCGCTTCAAGGTGCACATGGAGGGCTCCGTGAACGGCCACGAGTTCGAGATCG
AGGGCGAGGGCGAGGGCCGCCCCTACGAGGGCACCCAGACCGCCAAGCTGAAGGTGACCAAGGGTGGCCC
CCTGCCCTTCGCCTGGGACATCCTGTCCCCTCAGTTCATGTACGGCTCCAAGGCCTACGTGAAGCACCCC
GCCGACATCCCCGACTACTTGAAGCTGTCCTTCCCCGAGGGCTTCAAGTGGGAGCGCGTGATGAACTTCG
AGGACGGCGGCGTGGTGACCGTGACCCAGGACTCCTCCCTGCAGGACGGCGAGTTCATCTACAAGGTGAA
GCTGCGCGGCACCAACTTCCCCTCCGACGGCCCCGTAATGCAGAAGAAGACCATGGGCTGGGAGGCCTCC
TCCGAGCGGATGTACCCCGAGGACGGCGCCCTGAAGGGCGAGATCAAGCAGAGGCTGAAGCTGAAGGACG
GCGGCCACTACGACGCTGAGGTCAAGACCACCTACAAGGCCAAGAAGCCCGTGCAGCTGCCCGGCGCCTA
CAACGTCAACATCAAGTTGGACATCACCTCCCACAACGAGGACTACACCATCGTGGAACAGTACGAACGC
GCCGAGGGCCGCCACTCCACCGGCGGCATGGACGAGCTGTACAAGTAAGCTGAGCATAACTTCGTATAGC
ATACATTATACGAAGTTATCGGAAATACAGAAGCTGCCCGTCTCTCGTTTTCCTCTCTTTTCGGAGGGAT
CAGGGAGAGTGCCTCGGGTCGGAGAGAGCTGACGAGGGGGTGCCAGAGACCCCTGTGTCCTTTATCGAAG
AAAAGGGATGACTCTTCATGTGGCATTTCACACAGTCTCACCTCGCCTTGTTTTCTTTTTGTCAATCAGA
ACGAAAGCGAGTTGCGGGTGACGCAGATGTGCGTGTATCCACTCGTGAATGCGTTATCGTTCTGTATGCC
GCTAGAGTGCTGGACTGTTGCTGTCTGCCCACGACAGCAGACAACTTTCCTTCTATGCACTTGCAGGATG
GTGCAGCGCAAACGACGGAGAGAAAGGAGCACCCTCTCAGTTTCCCTACGATGTGCTGTCAGTTTCGACT
CTTCACCGCGAACGATTGGCGATACGTCTCTGTTGACTTGTTAGGCTCCGACCACGAAGCTCCCTTAACT
AAATAAGCCGCGACACCTAAGTGTACACCATTTGCAGATCGATAATCTGCGACCGCTGAATCCGTCCAGA
TCAGTAAAACCGCACCACCTAAGTGTAAACCTTGTTTAGGTCGATAAAATGCTACCAACCCCCACCCACA
ATCGAGCCTTGAGCGTTTCTGCGCACGCGTTGGCCTACGTGACTTGCTGATGCCTGCCTCTGGCCATTCA
TGCCAGTCAGTGCGCATAAAAATGTGGACACAGTCGGTTGACAAGTGTTCTGGCAGGCTACAGTGACACG
GGGAAATCGTTTCTGAGAGAGCACCAAAACCTTTTAGCTGTCACCATCTTCTTCGCTTGCTACGTTGTCT
GATTTGTCGTTTTTCCTCTCGGTGTGAAGCGTTTTTCGTAACGTCAATCGACCCAGGACACTGCTTCCAG
CTGTCTGTGCCGTCCTGTCGTGACCAGTTTGTCGCCGCGACTTTATGAGCTTTTTCCTGTTGAGAAAGCG
GTTCGGCGGCCGCCACGTGACATGCGGGAGAAGAAAACGTGACCGAACAAATCAACTGGTGATCTAGAGT
CGACCTGCAGGCATGCAAGCTTGGCGTAATCATGGTCATAGCTGTTTCCTGCCTATAGTGAGTCGTATTA
TGTGAAATTGTTATCCGCTCACAATTCCACACAACATACGAGCCGGAAGCATAAAGTGTAAAGCCTGGGG
TGCCTAATGAGTGAGCTAACTCACATTAATTGCGTTGCGCTCACTGCCCGCTTTCCAGTCGGGAAACCTG
TCGTGCCAGCTGCATTAATGAATCGGCCAACGCGCGGGGAGAGGCGGTTTGCGTATTGGGCGCTCTTCCG
CTTCCTCGCTCACTGACTCGCTGCGCTCGGTCGTTCGGCTGCGGCGAGCGGTATCAGCTCACTCAAAGGC
GGTAATACGGTTATCCACAGAATCAGGGGATAACGCAGGAAAGAACATGTGAGCAAAAGGCCAGCAAAAG
GCCAGGAACCGTAAAAAGGCCGCGTTGCTGGCGTTTTTCCATAGGCTCCGCCCCCCTGACGAGCATCACA
AAAATCGACGCTCAAGTCAGAGGTGGCGAAACCCGACAGGACTATAAAGATACCAGGCGTTTCCCCCTGG
AAGCTCCCTCGTGCGCTCTCCTGTTCCGACCCTGCCGCTTACCGGATACCTGTCCGCCTTTCTCCCTTCG
GGAAGCGTGGCGCTTTCTCATAGCTCACGCTGTAGGTATCTCAGTTCGGTGTAGGTCGTTCGCTCCAAGC
TGGGCTGTGTGCACGAACCCCCCGTTCAGCCCGACCGCTGCGCCTTATCCGGTAACTATCGTCTTGAGTC
CAACCCGGTAAGACACGACTTATCGCCACTGGCAGCAGCCACTGGTAACAGGATTAGCAGAGCGAGGTAT
GTAGGCGGTGCTACAGAGTTCTTGAAGTGGTGGCCTAACTACGGCTACACTAGAAGAACAGTATTTGGTA
TCTGCGCTCTGCTGAAGCCAGTTACCTTCGGAAAAAGAGTTGGTAGCTCTTGATCCGGCAAACAAACCAC
CGCTGGTAGCGGTGGTTTTTTTGTTTGCAAGCAGCAGATTACGCGCAGAAAAAAAGGATCTCAAGAAGAT
CCTTTGATCTTTTCTACGGGGTCTGACGCTCAGTGGAACGAAAACTCACGTTAAGGGATTTTGGTCATGA
GATTATCAAAAAGGATCTTCACCTAGATCCTTTTAAATTAAAAATGAAGTTTTAAATCAATCTAAAGTAT
ATATGAGTAAACTTGGTCTGACAGTTACCAATGCTTAATCAGTGAGGCACCTATCTCAGCGATCTGTCTA
TTTCGTTCATCCATAGTTGCCTGACTCCCCGTCGTGTAGATAACTACGATACGGGAGGGCTTACCATCTG
GCCCCAGTGCTGCAATGATACCGCGAGACCCACGCTCACCGGCTCCAGATTTATCAGCAATAAACCAGCC
AGCCGGAAGGGCCGAGCGCAGAAGTGGTCCTGCAACTTTATCCGCCTCCATCCAGTCTATTAATTGTTGC
CGGGAAGCTAGAGTAAGTAGTTCGCCAGTTAATAGTTTGCGCAACGTTGTTGCCATTGCTACAGGCATCG
TGGTGTCACGCTCGTCGTTTGGTATGGCTTCATTCAGCTCCGGTTCCCAACGATCAAGGCGAGTTACATG
ATCCCCCATGTTGTGCAAAAAAGCGGTTAGCTCCTTCGGTCCTCCGATCGTTGTCAGAAGTAAGTTGGCC
GCAGTGTTATCACTCATGGTTATGGCAGCACTGCATAATTCTCTTACTGTCATGCCATCCGTAAGATGCT
TTTCTGTGACTGGTGAGTACTCAACCAAGTCATTCTGAGAATAGTGTATGCGGCGACCGAGTTGCTCTTG
CCCGGCGTCAATACGGGATAATACCGCGCCACATAGCAGAACTTTAAAAGTGCTCATCATTGGAAAACGT
TCTTCGGGGCGAAAACTCTCAAGGATCTTACCGCTGTTGAGATCCAGTTCGATGTAACCCACTCGTGCAC
CCAACTGATCTTCAGCATCTTTTACTTTCACCAGCGTTTCTGGGTGAGCAAAAACAGGAAGGCAAAATGC
CGCAAAAAAGGGAATAAGGGCGACACGGAAATGTTGAATACTCATACTCTTCCTTTTTCAATATTATTGA
AGCATTTATCAGGGTTATTGTCTCATGAGCGGATACATATTTGAATGTATTTAGAAAAATAAACAAATAG
GGGTTCCGCGCACATTTCCCCGAAAAGTGCCACCTGACGTCTAAGAAACCATTATTATCATGACATTAAC
CTATAAAAATAGGCGTATCACGAGGCCCTTTCGTC
Features (pLannotate 1.2.2; 16 found; start..end, strand, type, name):
    137..236     +  misc_feature   bom (fragment): basis of mobility region from pBR322
    242..399     -  CDS            lacZα (fragment): LacZα fragment of β-galactosidase; lacZ fragment
    415..448     +  protein_bind   loxP: Cre-mediated recombination occurs in the 8-bp core sequence (GCATACAT). Cre recombinase
   1440..3269    +  CDS            DRTS_TOXGO: Experimental evidence at protein level: Swiss-Prot protein existence level 1. Bifunctional enzyme. Involved in de novo dTMP biosynthesis. Key enzyme in folate metabolism. Catalyzes an essential reaction for de novo glycine and purine synthesis, DNA precursor synthesis, and for the conversion of dUMP to dTMP (By similarity). From Toxoplasma gondii.
   3284..3967    +  CDS            mCherry: monomeric derivative of DsRed fluorescent protein (Shaner et al., 2004) mammalian codon-optimized
   3976..4009    +  protein_bind   loxP: Cre-mediated recombination occurs in the 8-bp core sequence (GCATACAT). Cre recombinase
   5033..5062    +  misc_feature   MCS (fragment): pUC18/19 multiple cloning site
   5092..5110    -  promoter       T7 promoter: promoter for bacteriophage T7 RNA polymerase
   5118..5134    -  protein_bind   lac operator: The lac repressor binds to the lac operator to inhibit transcription in E. coli. This inhibition can be relieved by adding lactose or isopropyl-β-D-thiogalactopyranoside (IPTG). lac repressor encoded by lacI
   5142..5172    -  promoter       lac promoter: promoter for the E. coli lac operon
   5187..5208    -  protein_bind   CAP binding site: CAP binding activates transcription in the presence of cAMP. E. coli catabolite activator protein
   5221..5313    -  CDS            lacI (fragment): lac repressor; lacI; The lac repressor binds to the lac operator to inhibit transcription in E. coli. This inhibition can be relieved by adding lactose or isopropyl-β-D-thiogalactopyranoside (IPTG).
   5496..6084    -  rep_origin     ori: high-copy-number ColE1/pMB1/pBR322/pUC origin of replication
   6255..7115    -  CDS            AmpR: β-lactamase; bla; confers resistance to ampicillin, carbenicillin, and related antibiotics
   7116..7220    -  promoter       AmpR promoter: bla
   7315..35      +  CDS            rop (fragment) (across the origin): Rop protein, which maintains plasmids at low copy number; rop
