[The description below was written by a language model from this plasmid's Addgene catalogue record and pLannotate feature annotations shown in this document.]
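Description:
pLoxP-DHFR-mCherry is a pUC19-based plasmid of about 7.3 kb that supplies a selectable, fluorescent marker cassette for genetic manipulation of the parasite Toxoplasma gondii. In E. coli it is maintained at high copy through the ColE1/pUC origin and selected with ampicillin via the β-lactamase gene and its native promoter. The remaining bacterial annotations (lac promoter and operator, CAP site, a T7 promoter, and fragments of lacZα, lacI, the multiple cloning site, bom and rop) are backbone remnants flanking the insert and play no evident role in the parasite.

The payload is the T. gondii bifunctional dihydrofolate reductase-thymidylate synthase (DHFR-TS) coding sequence fused at its C terminus to mCherry, so that parasites carrying the marker can be both selected and identified by red fluorescence. The record gives the promoter as the DHFR 5' UTR, which presumably corresponds to the roughly 1 kb unannotated stretch upstream of the coding sequence. A similar unannotated region lies downstream of the cassette, but the record does not state what it contains. Two loxP sites in the same orientation are annotated, one upstream of the promoter region and one immediately after mCherry. This arrangement would allow Cre recombinase to excise the intervening promoter and fusion gene, in principle permitting marker removal, although the record does not describe that use explicitly.

The stated purpose is CRISPR-based gene deletion, and the associated work concerns targeted deletion of calcium-dependent protein kinase genes in T. gondii using CRISPR/Cas9. The record does not detail the selecting drug or how the cassette is delivered to the target locus.
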