Addgene plasmid #70147: pLoxP-DHFR-mCherry
Purpose: Expresses a DHFR-mCherry fusion protein and uses for a CRISPR gene deletion
Depositing lab: David Sibley. Depositing organization: Washington University in Saint Louis. Publication: Analysis of non-canonical calcium dependent protein kinases in Toxoplasma gondii by targeted gene deletion using CRISPR/Cas9. Long S, Wang Q, Sibley LD. Infect Immun. 2016 Jan 11. doi: 10.1128/IAI.01173-15 PubMed 26755159.
Backbone
  Vector backbone: pUC19
  Backbone manufacturer: invitrogen
  Backbone size w/o insert (bp): 2100
  Total vector size (bp): 7317
  Modifications to backbone: NO
  Vector type: Expression in Toxoplasma gondii
  Selectable markers: DHFR
Growth in bacteria
  Bacterial resistance: Ampicillin, 100 μg/mL
  Growth temperature: 37°C
  Growth strain: DH10B
  Copy number: High Copy
Gene/Insert
  Gene/Insert name: a selectable dihydrofolate reductase-thymidylate synthase marker (alt name: DHFR-TS-mCherry)
  Species: Toxoplasma gondii
  Insert size (bp): 4586
  GenBank ID: XM_002367211.1 XM_002367211.1
  Promoter: DHFR 5' UTR
  Tag / fusion protein: mCherry (C terminal on insert)
  Cloning method: Unknown
  Sequencing primers: 5′ M13F; 3′ M13R
Terms and licenses: Academic/Nonprofit Terms; Industry Terms: Not Available to Industry
Depositor comments: Kevin Brown and Shaojun Long jointly built the plasmid in David Sibley lab, for CRISPR genetic operations.
How to cite: pLoxP-DHFR-mCherry was a gift from David Sibley (Addgene plasmid # 70147 ; http://n2t.net/addgene:70147 ; RRID:Addgene_70147)
