>Addgene plasmid #70147 | pLoxP-DHFR-mCherry | addgene partial sequence | sequence record 129879 | M13pUC-Fwd 5'-CCCAGTCACGACGTTGTAAAACG-3'
CCATAACTTCGTATAGCATACATTATACGAAGTTATAAGCTTCGCCAGGCTGTAAATCCCGTGAGTCGTC
CTCACAAATCATCAAGCAGGTGTCCTCAGGGAGACTGCCTGACTGAGTTATGCTAATTCCTTTCTACTTT
GGCGTGGTCACGGGCGCGCCGGATCCTTAATTAAGTCTAGCATGTCATTCGATTTTCACCCCCCGCGTAG
TTCCTGTGTGTCATTCGTTGTCGAGACAACTCTGTCCCGCCCCGGTGCTGTTCCATATGCGTGACTTTCC
CGCAATTTTTTCAGACTTTCAGGAAAGACAGGCTCCGGAACGATCTCGTCCATGACTGGTAAATCCACGA
CACCGCAATGGCCCCCAGCACCTCTATCTCTCGTGCCAGGGGACTAACGTTGTATGCGTCTGCGTCTTGT
CTTTTTGCATTCGCTTTCCAAAAAAGAGAGCCATCCGTTCCCCCGCACATTCAACGCCGCGAGTGCGGTT
TTTGTCTTTTTTGAGTGGTAGGACGCTTTTCATGCGCGAACTACGTGGACATTAAGTTCCATTCTCTTTT
TCGACAGCACGAAACCTTGCATTCAAACCCGCCCGCGGAAGATCCGATCTTGCTGCTGTTCGCAGTCCCA
GTAGCGTCCTGTCGGCCGCGCCGTCTCTGTTGGTGGGCAGCCGCTACACCTGTTATCTGACTGCCGTGCG
CGAAAATGACGCCATTTTTGGGAAAATCGGGGAACTTCATTCTTTAAAAGTATGCGGAGGTTTCCTTTTT
CTTCTGTTCGTTTCTTTTTCTCGGGTTTGATAACCGTGTTCGATGTAAGCACTTTCCGTCTCTCCTCCGT
GCTTTGTTCGACATCGAGACCAGGTGTGCAGATCCTTCGC
