>Addgene plasmid #70147 | pLoxP-DHFR-mCherry | addgene partial sequence | sequence record 129880 | mCherry-F 5'-ccccgtaatgcagaagaaga-3'
ACGGCGCCCTGAAGGGCGAGATCAAGCAGAGGCTGAAGCTGAAGGACGGCGGCCACTACGACGCTGAGGT
CAAGACCACCTACAAGGCCAAGAAGCCCGTGCAGCTGCCCGGCGCCTACAACGTCAACATCAAGTTGGAC
ATCACCTCCCACAACGAGGACTACACCATCGTGGAACAGTACGAACGCGCCGAGGGCCGCCACTCCACCG
GCGGCATGGACGAGCTGTACAAGTAAGCTGAGCATAACTTCGTATAGCATACATTATACGAAGTTATCGG
AAATACAGAAGCTGCCCGTCTCTCGTTTTCCTCTCTTTTCGGAGGGATCAGGGAGAGTGCCTCGGGTCGG
AGAGAGCTGACGAGGGGGTGCCAGAGACCCCTGTGTCCTTTATCGAAGAAAAGGGATGACTCTTCATGTG
GCATTTCACACAGTCTCACCTCGCCTTGTTTTCTTTTTGTCAATCAGAACGAAAGCGAGTTGCGGGTGAC
GCAGATGTGCGTGTATCCACTCGTGAATGCGTTATCGTTCTGTATGCCGCTAGAGTGCTGGACTGTTGCT
GTCTGCCCACGACAGCAGACAACTTTCCTTCTATGCACTTGCAGGATGGTGCAGCGCAAACGACGGAGAG
AAAGGAGCACCCTCTCAGTTTCCCTACGATGTGCTGTCAGTTTCGACTCTTCACCGCGAACGATTGGCGA
TACGTCTCTGTTGACTTGTTAGGCTCCGACCACGAAGCTCCCTTAACTAAATAAGCCGCGACACCTAAGT
GTACACCATTTGCAGATCGATAATCTGCGACCGCTGAATCCGTCCAGATCAGTAAAACCGCACCACC
